Addgene plasmid #100120: pSN35
Purpose: expresses a chimeric OCT4-repressor fusion
Depositing lab: Mark Ptashne. Depositing organization: Memorial Sloan-Kettering Cancer Center. Publication: OCT4 and SOX2 Work as Transcriptional Activators in Reprogramming Human Fibroblasts. Narayan S, Bryant G, Shah S, Berrozpe G, Ptashne M. Cell Rep. 2017 Aug 15;20(7):1585-1596. doi: 10.1016/j.celrep.2017.07.071. PubMed 28813671.
Backbone
  Vector backbone: pLM-vexGFP-OCT4
  Backbone manufacturer: Michel Sadelain (Addgene plasmid # 22240)
  Vector type: Mammalian Expression, Lentiviral
Growth in bacteria
  Bacterial resistance: Ampicillin, 100 μg/mL
  Growth temperature: 37°C
  Growth strain: NEB Stable
  Copy number: Unknown
Gene/Insert
  Gene/Insert name: vexGFP-P2A-OCT4 fused to an Engrailed domain (168-281) separated by a linker
  Species: H. sapiens (human)
  Entrez Gene: POU5F1 (a.k.a. OCT3, OCT4, OCT4Borf1, OTF-3, OTF3, OTF4, Oct-3, Oct-4, Oct3/4)
  Cloning method: Ligation Independent Cloning
  Sequencing primers: 5′ unknown
Terms and licenses: Academic/Nonprofit Terms; Industry Terms: Not Available to Industry
How to cite: pSN35 was a gift from Mark Ptashne (Addgene plasmid # 100120 ; http://n2t.net/addgene:100120 ; RRID:Addgene_100120)
