[The description below was written by a language model from this plasmid's Addgene catalogue record, the feature table of its GenBank file and pLannotate feature annotations shown in this document.]
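Description:
pSN35 is a lentiviral mammalian expression plasmid built on the pLM-vexGFP-OCT4 backbone, made to express human OCT4 (POU5F1) converted into a chimeric transcriptional repressor. It is propagated in E. coli through a high-copy ColE1/pUC-type origin with ampicillin selection (AmpR), and it also carries an f1 origin and an SV40 origin. The viral portion has a third-generation layout. An RSV promoter fused to a truncated HIV-1 5' LTR drives production of the genomic RNA. This is followed by the Ψ packaging signal with a gag fragment, the RRE for Rev-dependent nuclear export, and the cPPT/CTS. Downstream of the payload sit a WPRE, which enhances transcript expression, a truncated 3' LTR and an SV40 polyadenylation signal. No mammalian drug-selection marker is annotated, so transduced cells are identified by fluorescence.

The payload is a single open reading frame transcribed from the internal human PGK promoter. It begins with vexGFP, a GFP variant that the automated annotation matches to PA-GFP, followed by a P2A self-cleaving peptide. The P2A lets the reporter and the transcription factor be produced as separate proteins from one mRNA. The full human OCT4 coding sequence follows, joined through a 45-residue linker taken from the phage λ repressor (residues 92–136) to residues 168–281 of Drosophila Engrailed, a protein that represses activated promoters.

According to the associated publication title, the construct comes from work asking whether OCT4 and SOX2 act as transcriptional activators when human fibroblasts are reprogrammed. An OCT4–repressor fusion of this kind fits that question. The depositor's map (9,029 bp) and the sequenced record (9,046 nt) differ slightly in length and numbering but agree on the arrangement of parts.
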