LOCUS       Exported 9029 bp ds-DNA circular SYN 15-AUG-2017
DEFINITION  synthetic circular DNA
ACCESSION   .
VERSION     .
KEYWORDS    pSN35 complete_addgene deposit
SOURCE      synthetic DNA construct
  ORGANISM  synthetic DNA construct
REFERENCE   1 (bases 1 to 9029)
  AUTHORS   .
  TITLE     Direct Submission
  JOURNAL   Exported Tuesday, Aug 15, 2017 from SnapGene 3.1.3
            http://www.snapgene.com
COMMENT     Created: Saturday, February 7, 2009 4:13 PM
FEATURES             Location/Qualifiers
     source          1..9029
                     /organism="synthetic DNA construct"
                     /mol_type="other DNA"
     misc_feature    4137..4707
                     /note="Promoter hPGK"
     gene            4708..5424
                     /note="vexGFP"
     misc_feature    5425..5490
                     /note="P2A"
     gene            5491..6570
                     /note="human OCT4 orf"
     gene            6571..6705
                     /note="lambda linker"
                     /note="lambda linker (92-136..45aa)"
     gene            6706..7046
                     /note="dEngrailed..168-281"
ORIGIN
        1 caggtggcac ttttcgggga aatgtgcgcg gaacccctat ttgtttattt ttctaaatac
       61 attcaaatat gtatccgctc atgagacaat aaccctgata aatgcttcaa taatattgaa
      121 aaaggaagag tatgagtatt caacatttcc gtgtcgccct tattcccttt tttgcggcat
      181 tttgccttcc tgtttttgct cacccagaaa cgctggtgaa agtaaaagat gctgaagatc
      241 agttgggtgc acgagtgggt tacatcgaac tggatctcaa cagcggtaag atccttgaga
      301 gttttcgccc cgaagaacgt tttccaatga tgagcacttt taaagttctg ctatgtggcg
      361 cggtattatc ccgtattgac gccgggcaag agcaactcgg tcgccgcata cactattctc
      421 agaatgactt ggttgagtac tcaccagtca cagaaaagca tcttacggat ggcatgacag
      481 taagagaatt atgcagtgct gccataacca tgagtgataa cactgcggcc aacttacttc
      541 tgacaacgat cggaggaccg aaggagctaa ccgctttttt gcacaacatg ggggatcatg
      601 taactcgcct tgatcgttgg gaaccggagc tgaatgaagc cataccaaac gacgagcgtg
      661 acaccacgat gcctgtagca atggcaacaa cgttgcgcaa actattaact ggcgaactac
      721 ttactctagc ttcccggcaa caattaatag actggatgga ggcggataaa gttgcaggac
      781 cacttctgcg ctcggccctt ccggctggct ggtttattgc tgataaatct ggagccggtg
      841 agcgtgggtc tcgcggtatc attgcagcac tggggccaga tggtaagccc tcccgtatcg
      901 tagttatcta cacgacgggg agtcaggcaa ctatggatga acgaaataga cagatcgctg
      961 agataggtgc ctcactgatt aagcattggt aactgtcaga ccaagtttac tcatatatac
     1021 tttagattga tttaaaactt catttttaat ttaaaaggat ctaggtgaag atcctttttg
     1081 ataatctcat gaccaaaatc ccttaacgtg agttttcgtt ccactgagcg tcagaccccg
     1141 tagaaaagat caaaggatct tcttgagatc ctttttttct gcgcgtaatc tgctgcttgc
     1201 aaacaaaaaa accaccgcta ccagcggtgg tttgtttgcc ggatcaagag ctaccaactc
     1261 tttttccgaa ggtaactggc ttcagcagag cgcagatacc aaatactgtc cttctagtgt
     1321 agccgtagtt aggccaccac ttcaagaact ctgtagcacc gcctacatac ctcgctctgc
     1381 taatcctgtt accagtggct gctgccagtg gcgataagtc gtgtcttacc gggttggact
     1441 caagacgata gttaccggat aaggcgcagc ggtcgggctg aacggggggt tcgtgcacac
     1501 agcccagctt ggagcgaacg acctacaccg aactgagata cctacagcgt gagctatgag
     1561 aaagcgccac gcttcccgaa gggagaaagg cggacaggta tccggtaagc ggcagggtcg
     1621 gaacaggaga gcgcacgagg gagcttccag ggggaaacgc ctggtatctt tatagtcctg
     1681 tcgggtttcg ccacctctga cttgagcgtc gatttttgtg atgctcgtca ggggggcgga
     1741 gcctatggaa aaacgccagc aacgcggcct ttttacggtt cctggccttt tgctggcctt
     1801 ttgctcacat gttctttcct gcgttatccc ctgattctgt ggataaccgt attaccgcct
     1861 ttgagtgagc tgataccgct cgccgcagcc gaacgaccga gcgcagcgag tcagtgagcg
     1921 aggaagcgga agagcgccca atacgcaaac cgcctctccc cgcgcgttgg ccgattcatt
     1981 aatgcagctg gcacgacagg tttcccgact ggaaagcggg cagtgagcgc aacgcaatta
     2041 atgtgagtta gctcactcat taggcacccc aggctttaca ctttatgctt ccggctcgta
     2101 tgttgtgtgg aattgtgagc ggataacaat ttcacacagg aaacagctat gaccatgatt
     2161 acgccaagcg cgcaattaac cctcactaaa gggaacaaaa gctggagctg caagcttaat
     2221 gtagtcttat gcaatactct tgtagtcttg caacatggta acgatgagtt agcaacatgc
     2281 cttacaagga gagaaaaagc accgtgcatg ccgattggtg gaagtaaggt ggtacgatcg
     2341 tgccttatta ggaaggcaac agacgggtct gacatggatt ggacgaacca ctgaattgcc
     2401 gcattgcaga gatattgtat ttaagtgcct agctcgatac aataaacggg tctctctggt
     2461 tagaccagat ctgagcctgg gagctctctg gctaactagg gaacccactg cttaagcctc
     2521 aataaagctt gccttgagtg cttcaagtag tgtgtgcccg tctgttgtgt gactctggta
     2581 actagagatc cctcagaccc ttttagtcag tgtggaaaat ctctagcagt ggcgcccgaa
     2641 cagggacctg aaagcgaaag ggaaaccaga gctctctcga cgcaggactc ggcttgctga
     2701 agcgcgcacg gcaagaggcg aggggcggcg actggtgagt acgccaaaaa ttttgactag
     2761 cggaggctag aaggagagag atgggtgcga gagcgtcagt attaagcggg ggagaattag
     2821 atcgcgatgg gaaaaaattc ggttaaggcc agggggaaag aaaaaatata aattaaaaca
     2881 tatagtatgg gcaagcaggg agctagaacg attcgcagtt aatcctggcc tgttagaaac
     2941 atcagaaggc tgtagacaaa tactgggaca gctacaacca tcccttcaga caggatcaga
     3001 agaacttaga tcattatata atacagtagc aaccctctat tgtgtgcatc aaaggataga
     3061 gataaaagac accaaggaag ctttagacaa gatagaggaa gagcaaaaca aaagtaagac
     3121 caccgcacag caagcggccg ctgatcttca gacctggagg aggagatatg agggacaatt
     3181 ggagaagtga attatataaa tataaagtag taaaaattga accattagga gtagcaccca
     3241 ccaaggcaaa gagaagagtg gtgcagagag aaaaaagagc agtgggaata ggagctttgt
     3301 tccttgggtt cttgggagca gcaggaagca ctatgggcgc agcctcaatg acgctgacgg
     3361 tacaggccag acaattattg tctggtatag tgcagcagca gaacaatttg ctgagggcta
     3421 ttgaggcgca acagcatctg ttgcaactca cagtctgggg catcaagcag ctccaggcaa
     3481 gaatcctggc tgtggaaaga tacctaaagg atcaacagct cctggggatt tggggttgct
     3541 ctggaaaact catttgcacc actgctgtgc cttggaatgc tagttggagt aataaatctc
     3601 tggaacagat ttggaatcac acgacctgga tggagtggga cagagaaatt aacaattaca
     3661 caagcttaat acactcctta attgaagaat cgcaaaacca gcaagaaaag aatgaacaag
     3721 aattattgga attagataaa tgggcaagtt tgtggaattg gtttaacata acaaattggc
     3781 tgtggtatat aaaattattc ataatgatag taggaggctt ggtaggttta agaatagttt
     3841 ttgctgtact ttctatagtg aatagagtta ggcagggata ttcaccatta tcgtttcaga
     3901 cccacctccc aaccccgagg ggacccgaca ggcccgaagg aatagaagaa gaaggtggag
     3961 agagagacag agacagatcc attcgattag tgaacggatc tcgacggtat cggttaactt
     4021 ttaaaagaaa aggggggatt ggggggtaca gtgcagggga aagaatagta gacataatag
     4081 caacagacat acaaactaaa gaattacaaa aacaaattac aaaaattcaa aattttatcg
     4141 atcacgagac tagcctcgag aagcttgata tcgaattccc acggggttgg ggttgcgcct
     4201 tttccaaggc agccctgggt ttgcgcaggg acgcggctgc tctgggcgtg gttccgggaa
     4261 acgcagcggc gccgaccctg ggtctcgcac attcttcacg tccgttcgca gcgtcacccg
     4321 gatcttcgcc gctacccttg tgggcccccc ggcgacgctt cctgctccgc ccctaagtcg
     4381 ggaaggttcc ttgcggttcg cggcgtgccg gacgtgacaa acggaagccg cacgtctcac
     4441 tagtaccctc gcagacggac agcgccaggg agcaatggca gcgcgccgac cgcgatgggc
     4501 tgtggccaat agcggctgct cagcggggcg cgccgagagc agcggccggg aaggggcggt
     4561 gcgggaggcg gggtgtgggg cggtagtgtg ggccctgttc ctgcccgcgc ggtgttccgc
     4621 attctgcaag cctccggagc gcacgtcggc agtcggctcc ctcgttgacc gaatcaccga
     4681 cctctctccc cagggggatc caccggtatg gtgagcaagg gcgaggagct gttcaccggg
     4741 gtggtgccca tcctggtcga gctggacggc gacgtaaacg gccacaagtt cagcgtgtcc
     4801 ggcgagggcg agggcgatgc cacctacggc aagctgaccc tgaagttcat ctgcaccacc
     4861 ggcaagctgc ccgtgccctg gcccaccctc gtgaccacct tcagctacgg cgtgcagtgc
     4921 ttcagccgct accccgacca catgaagcag cacgacttct tcaagtccgc catgcccgaa
     4981 ggctacgtcc aggagcgcac catcagcttc aaggacgacg gcaactacaa gacccgcgcc
     5041 gaggtgaagt tcgagggcga caccctggtg aaccgcatcg agctgaaggg catcgacttc
     5101 aaggaggacg gcaacatcct ggggcacaag ctggagtaca actacaacag ccacaacgtc
     5161 tatatcacgg ccgacaagca gaagaacggc atcaaggcga acttcaagat ccgccacaac
     5221 atcgaggacg gcagcgtgca gctcgccgac cactaccagc agaacacccc catcggcgac
     5281 ggccccgtgc tgctgcccga caaccactac ctgttcatcc agtccgccct gagcaaagac
     5341 cccaacgaga agcgcgatca catggtcctg ctggagttcg tgaccgccgc cgggatcact
     5401 cacggcatgg acgagctgta caagggatct ggagcaacaa acttctcact actcaaacaa
     5461 gcaggtgacg tggaggagaa tcccggccct atggcgggac acctggcttc ggatttcgcc
     5521 ttctcgcccc ctccaggtgg tggaggtgat gggccagggg ggccggagcc gggctgggtt
     5581 gatcctcgga cctggctaag cttccaaggc cctcctggag ggccaggaat cgggccgggg
     5641 gttgggccag gctctgaggt gtgggggatt cccccatgcc ccccgccgta tgagttctgt
     5701 ggggggatgg cgtactgtgg gccccaggtt ggagtggggc tagtgcccca aggcggcttg
     5761 gagacctctc agcctgaggg tgaagcagga gtcggggtgg agagcaactc cgatggggcc
     5821 tccccggagc cctgcaccgt cacccctggt gccgtgaagc tggagaagga gaagctggag
     5881 caaaacccgg aggagtccca ggacatcaaa gctctgcaga aagaactcga gcaatttgcc
     5941 aagctcctga agcagaagag gatcaccctg ggatatacac aggccgatgt ggggctcacc
     6001 ctgggggttc tatttgggaa ggtattcagc caaacgacca tctgccgctt tgaggctctg
     6061 cagcttagct tcaagaacat gtgtaagctg cggcccttgc tgcagaagtg ggtggaggaa
     6121 gctgacaaca atgaaaatct tcaggagata tgcaaagcag aaaccctcgt gcaggcccga
     6181 aagagaaagc gaaccagtat cgagaaccga gtgagaggca acctggagaa tttgttcctg
     6241 cagtgcccga aacccacact gcagcagatc agccacatcg cccagcagct tgggctcgag
     6301 aaggatgtgg tccgagtgtg gttctgtaac cggcgccaga agggcaagcg atcaagcagc
     6361 gactatgcac aacgagagga ttttgaggct gctgggtctc ctttctcagg gggaccagtg
     6421 tcctttcctc tggccccagg gccccatttt ggtaccccag gctatgggag ccctcacttc
     6481 actgcactgt actcctcggt ccctttccct gagggggaag cctttccccc tgtctctgtc
     6541 accactctgg gctctcccat gcattcaaac ggatccgtta gtatgcagcc gtcacttaga
     6601 agtgagtatg agtaccctgt tttttctcat gttcaggcag ggatgttctc acctgagctt
     6661 agaaccttta ccaaaggtga tgcggagaga tgggtaagca gatccacggc caagccctcg
     6721 ctggcctttt ccatctccaa catcctgagc gatcgtttcg gagatgtcca gaagcctggc
     6781 aagtcgattg agaaccaggc cagcatattc cgccccttcg aggcgaatcg ctcccagact
     6841 gccacgccct ccgcctttac aagagtggat ctgctggagt ttagccggca acagcaagct
     6901 gccgccgcag ccgctactgc ggccatgatg ctggaacggg ccaacttcct taactgcttc
     6961 aatccggctg cctatcccag gatacacgag gaaatcgtgc agagtcgcct gcgcaggagt
     7021 gcagccaatg ccgtcatccc gcgcccagat ccactagttc tagaactata gtgagtcgta
     7081 ttacgtaggt cgacaatcaa cctctggatt acaaaatttg tgaaagattg actggtattc
     7141 ttaactatgt tgctcctttt acgctatgtg gatacgctgc tttaatgcct ttgtatcatg
     7201 ctattgcttc ccgtatggct ttcattttct cctccttgta taaatcctgg ttgctgtctc
     7261 tttatgagga gttgtggccc gttgtcaggc aacgtggcgt ggtgtgcact gtgtttgctg
     7321 acgcaacccc cactggttgg ggcattgcca ccacctgtca gctcctttcc gggactttcg
     7381 ctttccccct ccctattgcc acggcggaac tcatcgccgc ctgccttgcc cgctgctgga
     7441 caggggctcg gctgttgggc actgacaatt ccgtggtgtt gtcggggaag ctgacgtcct
     7501 ttccatggct gctcgcctgt gttgccacct ggattctgcg cgggacgtcc ttctgctacg
     7561 tcccttcggc cctcaatcca gcggaccttc cttcccgcgg cctgctgccg gctctgcggc
     7621 ctcttccgcg tcttcgcctt cgccctcaga cgagtcggat ctccctttgg gccgcctccc
     7681 cgcctggaat tcgagctcgg tacctttaag accaatgact tacaaggcag ctgtagatct
     7741 tagccacttt ttaaaagaaa aggggggact ggaagggcta attcactccc aacgaagaca
     7801 agatctgctt tttgcttgta ctgggtctct ctggttagac cagatctgag cctgggagct
     7861 ctctggctaa ctagggaacc cactgcttaa gcctcaataa agcttgcctt gagtgcttca
     7921 agtagtgtgt gcccgtctgt tgtgtgactc tggtaactag agatccctca gaccctttta
     7981 gtcagtgtgg aaaatctcta gcagtagtag ttcatgtcat cttattattc agtatttata
     8041 acttgcaaag aaatgaatat cagagagtga gaggaacttg tttattgcag cttataatgg
     8101 ttacaaataa agcaatagca tcacaaattt cacaaataaa gcattttttt cactgcattc
     8161 tagttgtggt ttgtccaaac tcatcaatgt atcttatcat gtctggctct agctatcccg
     8221 cccctaactc cgcccagttc cgcccattct ccgccccatg gctgactaat tttttttatt
     8281 tatgcagagg ccgaggccgc ctcggcctct gagctattcc agaagtagtg aggaggcttt
     8341 tttggaggcc taggcttttg cgtcgagacg tacccaattc gccctatagt gagtcgtatt
     8401 acgcgcgctc actggccgtc gttttacaac gtcgtgactg ggaaaaccct ggcgttaccc
     8461 aacttaatcg ccttgcagca catccccctt tcgccagctg gcgtaatagc gaagaggccc
     8521 gcaccgatcg cccttcccaa cagttgcgca gcctgaatgg cgaatggcgc gnnnnnnnnn
     8581 nnnnnnnnnn nnnnnnnnnn nnnnnnnnnn nnnnnnnnnn nnnnnnnnnn nnnnnnnnnn
     8641 nnnnnnnnnn nnnnnnnnnn nnnnnnnnnn nnnnnnnnnn nnnnnnnnnn nnnnncnnnn
     8701 nnnnnnnnnn nnnnnnnnnn nnnnnnnnnn nnnnnnnnnn nnnnnnnnnn nnnnnnnnnn
     8761 nnnnnnnnnn nnnnnnnnnn nnnnnnnann nnnnnnnnnn nnnnnnnnnn nnnnnnnnnn
     8821 nnnnnnnnnn nnnnnnncct ttgacgttgg agtccacgtt ctttnnnnnn nnnnnnnnnn
     8881 nnnnnnnnnn nnnnnnnnnn naccctatct cggtctattc ttttgattta taagggattt
     8941 tgccgatttc ggcctattgg ttaaaaaatg agctgattta acaaaaattt aacgcgaatt
     9001 ttaacaaaat attaacgttt acaatttcc
//
