Features (pLannotate 1.2.2; 31 found; start..end, strand, type, name):
      1..511     +  promoter       hPGK promoter: human phosphoglycerate kinase 1 promoter
    526..1242    +  CDS            PA-GFP: photoactivatable GFP variant (Patterson et al., 2002) mammalian codon-optimized
   1309..2388    +  CDS            POU5F1: PO5F1_HUMAN - Also known as OCT3, OCT4, OTF3. Experimental evidence at protein level: Swiss-Prot protein existence level 1. Transcription factor that binds to the octamer motif (5'- ATTTGCAT-3'). Forms a trimeric complex with SOX2 or SOX15 on DNA and controls the expression of a number of genes involved in embryonic development such as YES1, FGF4, UTF1 and ZFP206. Critical for early embryogenesis and for embryonic stem cell pluripotency. From Homo sapiens (Human).
   2395..2518    +  CDS            λ repressor (fragment): phage λ repressor; cI
   2518..2865    +  CDS            en (fragment): HMEN_DROME - Experimental evidence at protein level: Swiss-Prot protein existence level 1. This protein specifies the body segmentation pattern. It is required for the development of the central nervous system. Transcriptional regulator that represses activated promoters. Wg signaling operates by inactivating the SGG repression of EN autoactivation. From Drosophila melanogaster (Fruit fly).
   2866..2882    -  misc_feature   MCS (fragment): pBluescript multiple cloning site
   2884..2901    -  promoter       T7 promoter (fragment): promoter for bacteriophage T7 RNA polymerase
   2913..3501    +  misc_feature   WPRE: woodchuck hepatitis virus posttranscriptional regulatory element
   3518..3658    +  CDS            nef (fragment): NEF_HV1Z6 - Experimental evidence at protein level: Swiss-Prot protein existence level 1. Extracellular Nef protein targets CD4(+) T-lymphocytes for apoptosis by interacting with CXCR4 surface receptors. From Human immunodeficiency virus type 1 group M subtype D (isolate Z6) (HIV-1).
   3654..3834    +  LTR            5' LTR (truncated): truncated 5' long terminal repeat (LTR) from HIV-1
   3906..4027    +  polyA_signal   SV40 poly(A) signal: SV40 polyadenylation signal
   4067..4202    +  rep_origin     SV40 ori: SV40 origin of replication
   4223..4241    -  promoter       T7 promoter: promoter for bacteriophage T7 RNA polymerase
   4249..4404    +  CDS            lacZα (fragment): LacZα fragment of β-galactosidase; lacZ fragment
   4409..4837    +  rep_origin     f1 ori (sequence partly withheld): f1 bacteriophage origin of replication; arrow indicates direction of (+) strand synthesis
   4890..4994    +  promoter       AmpR promoter: bla
   4995..5855    +  CDS            AmpR: β-lactamase; bla; confers resistance to ampicillin, carbenicillin, and related antibiotics
   6026..6614    +  rep_origin     ori: high-copy-number ColE1/pMB1/pBR322/pUC origin of replication
   6797..6889    +  CDS            lacI (fragment): lac repressor; lacI; The lac repressor binds to the lac operator to inhibit transcription in E. coli. This inhibition can be relieved by adding lactose or isopropyl-β-D-thiogalactopyranoside (IPTG).
   6902..6923    +  protein_bind   CAP binding site: CAP binding activates transcription in the presence of cAMP. E. coli catabolite activator protein
   6938..6968    +  promoter       lac promoter: promoter for the E. coli lac operon
   6976..6992    +  protein_bind   lac operator: The lac repressor binds to the lac operator to inhibit transcription in E. coli. This inhibition can be relieved by adding lactose or isopropyl-β-D-thiogalactopyranoside (IPTG). lac repressor encoded by lacI
   7037..7055    +  promoter       T3 promoter: promoter for bacteriophage T3 RNA polymerase
   7083..7309    +  promoter       RSV promoter: Rous sarcoma virus enhancer/promoter
   7310..7490    +  LTR            5' LTR (truncated): truncated 5' long terminal repeat (LTR) from HIV-1
   7537..7662    +  misc_feature   HIV-1 Ψ: packaging signal of human immunodeficiency virus type 1
   7646..8009    +  CDS            HIV-1 gag (fragment): gag protein from human immunodeficiency virus 1; gag
   8155..8388    +  misc_feature   RRE: The Rev response element (RRE) of HIV-1 allows for Rev-dependent mRNA export from the nucleus to the cytoplasm.
   8765..8865    +  CDS            Rev (fragment): human immunodeficiency virus 1 (HIV-1) Rev protein; rev; enhances nuclear export of unspliced and incompletely spliced viral mRNAs
   8884..9001    +  misc_feature   cPPT/CTS: central polypurine tract and central termination sequence of HIV-1
   9021..9044    -  misc_feature   MCS (fragment): pBluescript multiple cloning site
>Addgene plasmid #100120 | pSN35 | addgene full sequence | sequence record 193059 | Addgene NGS Result
GGGGTTGGGGTTGCGCCTTTTCCAAGGCAGCCCTGGGTTTGCGCAGGGACGCGGCTGCTCTGGGCGTGGT
TCCGGGAAACGCAGCGGCGCCGACCCTGGGTCTCGCACATTCTTCACGTCCGTTCGCAGCGTCACCCGGA
TCTTCGCCGCTACCCTTGTGGGCCCCCCGGCGACGCTTCCTGCTCCGCCCCTAAGTCGGGAAGGTTCCTT
GCGGTTCGCGGCGTGCCGGACGTGACAAACGGAAGCCGCACGTCTCACTAGTACCCTCGCAGACGGACAG
CGCCAGGGAGCAATGGCAGCGCGCCGACCGCGATGGGCTGTGGCCAATAGCGGCTGCTCAGCAGGGCGCG
CCGAGAGCAGCGGCCGGGAAGGGGCGGTGCGGGAGGCGGGGTGTGGGGCGGTAGTGTGGGCCCTGTTCCT
GCCCGCGCGGTGTTCCGCATTCTGCAAGCCTCCGGAGCGCACGTCGGCAGTCGGCTCCCTCGTTGACCGA
ATCACCGACCTCTCTCCCCAGGGGGATCCACCGGTATGGTGAGCAAGGGCGAGGAGCTGTTCACCGGGGT
GGTGCCCATCCTGGTCGAGCTGGACGGCGACGTAAACGGCCACAAGTTCAGCGTGTCCGGCGAGGGCGAG
GGCGATGCCACCTACGGCAAGCTGACCCTGAAGTTCATCTGCACCACCGGCAAGCTGCCCGTGCCCTGGC
CCACCCTCGTGACCACCTTCAGCTACGGCGTGCAGTGCTTCAGCCGCTACCCCGACCACATGAAGCAGCA
CGACTTCTTCAAGTCCGCCATGCCCGAAGGCTACGTCCAGGAGCGCACCATCAGCTTCAAGGACGACGGC
AACTACAAGACCCGCGCCGAGGTGAAGTTCGAGGGCGACACCCTGGTGAACCGCATCGAGCTGAAGGGCA
TCGACTTCAAGGAGGACGGCAACATCCTGGGGCACAAGCTGGAGTACAACTACAACAGCCACAACGTCTA
TATCACGGCCGACAAGCAGAAGAACGGCATCAAGGCGAACTTCAAGATCCGCCACAACATCGAGGACGGC
AGCGTGCAGCTCGCCGACCACTACCAGCAGAACACCCCCATCGGCGACGGCCCCGTGCTGCTGCCCGACA
ACCACTACCTGTTCATCCAGTCCGCCCTGAGCAAAGACCCCAACGAGAAGCGCGATCACATGGTCCTGCT
GGAGTTCGTGACCGCCGCCGGGATCACTCACGGCATGGACGAGCTGTACAAGGGATCTGGAGCAACAAAC
TTCTCACTACTCAAACAAGCAGGTGACGTGGAGGAGAATCCCGGCCCTATGGCGGGACACCTGGCTTCGG
ATTTCGCCTTCTCGCCCCCTCCAGGTGGTGGAGGTGATGGGCCAGGGGGGCCGGAGCCGGGCTGGGTTGA
TCCTCGGACCTGGCTAAGCTTCCAAGGCCCTCCTGGAGGGCCAGGAATCGGGCCGGGGGTTGGGCCAGGC
TCTGAGGTGTGGGGGATTCCCCCATGCCCCCCGCCGTATGAGTTCTGTGGGGGGATGGCGTACTGTGGGC
CCCAGGTTGGAGTGGGGCTAGTGCCCCAAGGCGGCTTGGAGACCTCTCAGCCTGAGGGTGAAGCAGGAGT
CGGGGTGGAGAGCAACTCCGATGGGGCCTCCCCGGAGCCCTGCACCGTCACCCCTGGTGCCGTGAAGCTG
GAGAAGGAGAAGCTGGAGCAAAACCCGGAGGAGTCCCAGGACATCAAAGCTCTGCAGAAAGAACTCGAGC
AATTTGCCAAGCTCCTGAAGCAGAAGAGGATCACCCTGGGATATACACAGGCCGATGTGGGGCTCACCCT
GGGGGTTCTATTTGGGAAGGTATTCAGCCAAACGACCATCTGCCGCTTTGAGGCTCTGCAGCTTAGCTTC
AAGAACATGTGTAAGCTGCGGCCCTTGCTGCAGAAGTGGGTGGAGGAAGCTGACAACAATGAAAATCTTC
AGGAGATATGCAAAGCAGAAACCCTCGTGCAGGCCCGAAAGAGAAAGCGAACCAGTATCGAGAACCGAGT
GAGAGGCAACCTGGAGAATTTGTTCCTGCAGTGCCCGAAACCCACACTGCAGCAGATCAGCCACATCGCC
CAGCAGCTTGGGCTCGAGAAGGATGTGGTCCGAGTGTGGTTCTGTAACCGGCGCCAGAAGGGCAAGCGAT
CAAGCAGCGACTATGCACAACGAGAGGATTTTGAGGCTGCTGGGTCTCCTTTCTCAGGGGGACCAGTGTC
CTTTCCTCTGGCCCCAGGGCCCCATTTTGGTACCCCAGGCTATGGGAGCCCTCACTTCACTGCACTGTAC
TCCTCGGTCCCTTTCCCTGAGGGGGAAGCCTTTCCCCCTGTCTCTGTCACCACTCTGGGCTCTCCCATGC
ATTCAAACGGATCCGTTAGTATGCAGCCGTCACTTAGAAGTGAGTATGAGTACCCTGTTTTTTCTCATGT
TCAGGCAGGGATGTTCTCACCTGAGCTTAGAACCTTTACCAAAGGTGATGCGGAGAGATGGGTAAGCAGA
TCCACGGCCAAGCCCTCGCTGGCCTTTTCCATCTCCAACATCCTGAGCGATCGTTTCGGAGATGTCCAGA
AGCCTGGCAAGTCGATTGAGAACCAGGCCAGCATATTCCGCCCCTTCGAGGCGAATCGCTCCCAGACTGC
CACGCCCTCCGCCTTTACAAGAGTGGATCTGCTGGAGTTTAGCCGGCAACAGCAAGCTGCCGCCGCAGCC
GCTACTGCGGCCATGATGCTGGAACGGGCCAACTTCCTTAACTGCTTCAATCCGGCTGCCTATCCCAGGA
TACACGAGGAAATCGTGCAGAGTCGCCTGCGCAGGAGTGCAGCCAATGCCGTCATCCCGCGCCCAGATCC
ACTAGTTCTAGAACTATAGTGAGTCGTATTACGTAGGTCGACAATCAACCTCTGGATTACAAAATTTGTG
AAAGATTGACTGGTATTCTTAACTATGTTGCTCCTTTTACGCTATGTGGATACGCTGCTTTAATGCCTTT
GTATCATGCTATTGCTTCCCGTATGGCTTTCATTTTCTCCTCCTTGTATAAATCCTGGTTGCTGTCTCTT
TATGAGGAGTTGTGGCCCGTTGTCAGGCAACGTGGCGTGGTGTGCACTGTGTTTGCTGACGCAACCCCCA
CTGGTTGGGGCATTGCCACCACCTGTCAGCTCCTTTCCGGGACTTTCGCTTTCCCCCTCCCTATTGCCAC
GGCGGAACTCATCGCCGCCTGCCTTGCCCGCTGCTGGACAGGGGCTCGGCTGTTGGGCACTGACAATTCC
GTGGTGTTGTCGGGGAAGCTGACGTCCTTTCCATGGCTGCTCGCCTGTGTTGCCACCTGGATTCTGCGCG
GGACGTCCTTCTGCTACGTCCCTTCGGCCCTCAATCCAGCGGACCTTCCTTCCCGCGGCCTGCTGCCGGC
TCTGCGGCCTCTTCCGCGTCTTCGCCTTCGCCCTCAGACGAGTCGGATCTCCCTTTGGGCCGCCTCCCCG
CCTGGAATTCGAGCTCGGTACCTTTAAGACCAATGACTTACAAGGCAGCTGTAGATCTTAGCCACTTTTT
AAAAGAAAAGGGGGGACTGGAAGGGCTAATTCACTCCCAACGAAGACAAGATATCCTGCTAGCTCCGGAT
CCGGACCTGTACTGGGTCTCTCTGGTTAGACCAGATCTGAGCCTGGGAGCTCTCTGGCTAACTAGGGAAC
CCACTGCTTAAGCCTCAATAAAGCTTGCCTTGAGTGCTTCAAGTAGTGTGTGCCCGTCTGTTGTGTGACT
CTGGTAACTAGAGATCCCTCAGACCCTTTTAGTCAGTGTGGAAAATCTCTAGCAGTAGTAGTTCATGTCA
TCTTATTATTCAGTATTTATAACTTGCAAAGAAATGAATATCAGAGAGTGAGAGGAACTTGTTTATTGCA
GCTTATAATGGTTACAAATAAAGCAATAGCATCACAAATTTCACAAATAAAGCATTTTTTTCACTGCATT
CTAGTTGTGGTTTGTCCAAACTCATCAATGTATCTTATCATGTCTGGCTCTAGCTATCCCGCCCCTAACT
CCGCCCATCCCGCCCCTAACTCCGCCCAGTTCCGCCCATTCTCCGCCCCATGGCTGACTAATTTTTTTTA
TTTATGCAGAGGCCGAGGCCGCCTCGGCCTCTGAGCTATTCCAGAAGTAGTGAGGAGGCTTTTTTGGAGG
CCTAGGGACGTACCCAATTCGCCCTATAGTGAGTCGTATTACGCGCGCTCACTGGCCGTCGTTTTACAAC
GTCGTGACTGGGAAAACCCTGGCGTTACCCAACTTAATCGCCTTGCAGCACATCCCCCTTTCGCCAGCTG
GCGTAATAGCGAAGAGGCCCGCACCGATCGCCCTTCCCAACAGTTGCGCAGCCTGAATGGCGAATGGG
[124 nt withheld, positions 4409-4532]
C
[91 nt withheld, positions 4534-4624]
A
[49 nt withheld, positions 4626-4674]
CCTTTGACGTTGGAGTCCACGTTCTTT
[37 nt withheld, positions 4702-4738]
ACCCTATCTCGGTCTATTCTTTTGATTTATAAGGGATTTTGCCGATTTCGGCCTATTGGTTAAAAAATGA
GCTGATTTAACAAAAATTTAACGCGAATTTTAACAAAATATTAACGCTTACAATTTAGGTGGCACTTTTC
GGGGAAATGTGCGCGGAACCCCTATTTGTTTATTTTTCTAAATACATTCAAATATGTATCCGCTCATGAG
ACAATAACCCTGATAAATGCTTCAATAATATTGAAAAAGGAAGAGTATGAGTATTCAACATTTCCGTGTC
GCCCTTATTCCCTTTTTTGCGGCATTTTGCCTTCCTGTTTTTGCTCACCCAGAAACGCTGGTGAAAGTAA
AAGATGCTGAAGATCAGTTGGGTGCACGAGTGGGTTACATCGAACTGGATCTCAACAGCGGTAAGATCCT
TGAGAGTTTTCGCCCCGAAGAACGTTTTCCAATGATGAGCACTTTTAAAGTTCTGCTATGTGGCGCGGTA
TTATCCCGTATTGACGCCGGGCAAGAGCAACTCGGTCGCCGCATACACTATTCTCAGAATGACTTGGTTG
AGTACTCACCAGTCACAGAAAAGCATCTTACGGATGGCATGACAGTAAGAGAATTATGCAGTGCTGCCAT
AACCATGAGTGATAACACTGCGGCCAACTTACTTCTGACAACGATCGGAGGACCGAAGGAGCTAACCGCT
TTTTTGCACAACATGGGGGATCATGTAACTCGCCTTGATCGTTGGGAACCGGAGCTGAATGAAGCCATAC
CAAACGACGAGCGTGACACCACGATGCCTGTAGCAATGGCAACAACGTTGCGCAAACTATTAACTGGCGA
ACTACTTACTCTAGCTTCCCGGCAACAATTAATAGACTGGATGGAGGCGGATAAAGTTGCAGGACCACTT
CTGCGCTCGGCCCTTCCGGCTGGCTGGTTTATTGCTGATAAATCTGGAGCCGGTGAGCGTGGGTCTCGCG
GTATCATTGCAGCACTGGGGCCAGATGGTAAGCCCTCCCGTATCGTAGTTATCTACACGACGGGGAGTCA
GGCAACTATGGATGAACGAAATAGACAGATCGCTGAGATAGGTGCCTCACTGATTAAGCATTGGTAACTG
TCAGACCAAGTTTACTCATATATACTTTAGATTGATTTAAAACTTCATTTTTAATTTAAAAGGATCTAGG
TGAAGATCCTTTTTGATAATCTCATGACCAAAATCCCTTAACGTGAGTTTTCGTTCCACTGAGCGTCAGA
CCCCGTAGAAAAGATCAAAGGATCTTCTTGAGATCCTTTTTTTCTGCGCGTAATCTGCTGCTTGCAAACA
AAAAAACCACCGCTACCAGCGGTGGTTTGTTTGCCGGATCAAGAGCTACCAACTCTTTTTCCGAAGGTAA
CTGGCTTCAGCAGAGCGCAGATACCAAATACTGTTCTTCTAGTGTAGCCGTAGTTAGGCCACCACTTCAA
GAACTCTGTAGCACCGCCTACATACCTCGCTCTGCTAATCCTGTTACCAGTGGCTGCTGCCAGTGGCGAT
AAGTCGTGTCTTACCGGGTTGGACTCAAGACGATAGTTACCGGATAAGGCGCAGCGGTCGGGCTGAACGG
GGGGTTCGTGCACACAGCCCAGCTTGGAGCGAACGACCTACACCGAACTGAGATACCTACAGCGTGAGCT
ATGAGAAAGCGCCACGCTTCCCGAAGGGAGAAAGGCGGACAGGTATCCGGTAAGCGGCAGGGTCGGAACA
GGAGAGCGCACGAGGGAGCTTCCAGGGGGAAACGCCTGGTATCTTTATAGTCCTGTCGGGTTTCGCCACC
TCTGACTTGAGCGTCGATTTTTGTGATGCTCGTCAGGGGGGCGGAGCCTATGGAAAAACGCCAGCAACGC
GGCCTTTTTACGGTTCCTGGCCTTTTGCTGGCCTTTTGCTCACATGTTCTTTCCTGCGTTATCCCCTGAT
TCTGTGGATAACCGTATTACCGCCTTTGAGTGAGCTGATACCGCTCGCCGCAGCCGAACGACCGAGCGCA
GCGAGTCAGTGAGCGAGGAAGCGGAAGAGCGCCCAATACGCAAACCGCCTCTCCCCGCGCGTTGGCCGAT
TCATTAATGCAGCTGGCACGACAGGTTTCCCGACTGGAAAGCGGGCAGTGAGCGCAACGCAATTAATGTG
AGTTAGCTCACTCATTAGGCACCCCAGGTTTTACACTTTATGCTTCCGGCTCGTATGTTGTGTGGAATTG
TGAGCGGATAACAATTTCACACAGGAAACAGCTATGACCATGATTACGCCAAGCGCGCAATTAACCCTCA
CTAAAGGGAACAAAAGCTGGAGCTGCAAGCTTAATGTAGTCTTATGCAATACTCTTGTAGTCTTGCAACA
TGGTAACGATGAGTTAGCAACATGCCTTACAAGGAGAGAAAAAGCACCGTGCATGCCGATTGGTGGAAGT
AAGGTGGTACGATCGTGCCTTATTAGGAAGGCAACAGACGGGTCTGACATGGATTGGACGAACCACTGAA
TTGCCGCATTGCAGAGATATTGTATTTAAGTGCCTAGCTCGATACATAAACGGGTCTCTCTGGTTAGACC
AGATCTGAGCCTGGGAGCTCTCTGGCTAACTAGGGAACCCACTGCTTAAGCCTCAATAAAGCTTGCCTTG
AGTGCTTCAAGTAGTGTGTGCCCGTCTGTTGTGTGACTCTGGTAACTAGAGATCCCTCAGACCCTTTTAG
TCAGTGTGGAAAATCTCTAGCAGTGGCGCCCGAACAGGGACTTGAAAGCGAAAGGGAAACCAGAGGAGCT
CTCTCGACGCAGGACTCGGCTTGCTGAAGCGCGCACGGCAAGAGGCGAGGGGCGGCGACTGGTGAGTACG
CCAAAAATTTTGACTAGCGGAGGCTAGAAGGAGAGAGATGGGTGCGAGAGCGTCAGTATTAAGCGGGGGA
GAATTAGATCGCGATGGGAAAAAATTCGGTTAAGGCCAGGGGGAAAGAAAAAATATAAATTAAAACATAT
AGTATGGGCAAGCAGGGAGCTAGAACGATTCGCAGTTAATCCTGGCCTGTTAGAAACATCAGAAGGCTGT
AGACAAATACTGGGACAGCTACAACCATCCCTTCAGACAGGATCAGAAGAACTTAGATCATTATATAATA
CAGTAGCAACCCTCTATTGTGTGCATCAAAGGATAGAGATAAAAGACACCAAGGAAGCTTTAGACAAGAT
AGAGGAAGAGCAAAACAAAAGTAAGACCACCGCACAGCAAGCGGCCGCTGATCTTCAGACCTGGAGGAGG
AGATATGAGGGACAATTGGAGAAGTGAATTATATAAATATAAAGTAGTAAAAATTGAACCATTAGGAGTA
GCACCCACCAAGGCAAAGAGAAGAGTGGTGCAGAGAGAAAAAAGAGCAGTGGGAATAGGAGCTTTGTTCC
TTGGGTTCTTGGGAGCAGCAGGAAGCACTATGGGCGCAGCGTCAATGACGCTGACGGTACAGGCCAGACA
ATTATTGTCTGGTATAGTGCAGCAGCAGAACAATTTGCTGAGGGCTATTGAGGCGCAACAGCATCTGTTG
CAACTCACAGTCTGGGGCATCAAGCAGCTCCAGGCAAGAATCCTGGCTGTGGAAAGATACCTAAAGGATC
AACAGCTCCTGGGGATTTGGGGTTGCTCTGGAAAACTCATTTGCACCACTGCTGTGCCTTGGAATGCTAG
TTGGAGTAATAAATCTCTGGAACAGATTTGGAATCACACGACCTGGATGGAGTGGGACAGAGAAATTAAC
AATTACACAAGCTTAATACACTCCTTAATTGAAGAATCGCAAAACCAGCAAGAAAAGAATGAACAAGAAT
TATTGGAATTAGATAAATGGGCAAGTTTGTGGAATTGGTTTAACATAACAAATTGGCTGTGGTATATAAA
ATTATTCATAATGATAGTAGGAGGCTTGGTAGGTTTAAGAATAGTTTTTGCTGTACTTTCTATAGTGAAT
AGAGTTAGGCAGGGATATTCACCATTATCGTTTCAGACCCACCTCCCAACCCCGAGGGGACCCGACAGGC
CCGAAGGAATAGAAGAAGAAGGTGGAGAGAGAGACAGAGACAGATCCATTCGATTAGTGAACGGATCTCG
ACGGTATCGGTTAACTTTTAAAAGAAAAGGGGGGATTGGGGGGTACAGTGCAGGGGAAAGAATAGTAGAC
ATAATAGCAACAGACATACAAACTAAAGAATTACAAAAACAAATTACAAAAATTCAAAATTTTATCGATC
ACGAGACTAGCCTCGAGAAGCTTGATATCGAATTCCAC
